Addgene plasmid #43759: IV-CTA
Depositing lab: Chad Cowan & Kiran Musunuru. Depositing organization: Harvard University. Publication: A TALEN Genome-Editing System for Generating Human Stem Cell-Based Disease Models. Ding Q, Lee YK, Schaefer EA, Peters DT, Veres A, Kim K, Kuperwasser N, Motola DL, Meissner TB, Hendriks WT, Trevisan M, Gupta RM, Moisan A, Banks E, Friesen M, Schinzel RT, Xia F, Tang A, Xia Y, Figueroa E, Wann A, Ahfeldt T, Daheron L, Zhang F, Rubin LL, Peng LF, Chung RT, Musunuru K, Cowan CA. Cell Stem Cell. 2012 Dec 12. pii: S1934-5909(12)00645-5. doi: 10.1016/j.stem.2012.11.011. PubMed 23246482.
Backbone
  Vector backbone: pCRII-TOPO
  Backbone manufacturer: Invitrogen
  Backbone size w/o insert (bp): 3973
  Vector type: Bacterial Cloning
Growth in bacteria
  Bacterial resistance: Ampicillin and Kanamycin, 100 & 50 μg/mL
  Growth temperature: 37°C
  Growth strain: Top10
  Copy number: High Copy
Gene/Insert
  Gene/Insert name: IV-CTA
  Species: Synthetic
  Insert size (bp): 279
  Cloning method: TOPO Cloning
  Sequencing primers: 5′ T7; 3′ M13-rev
Terms and licenses: Academic/Nonprofit Terms; Industry Terms: Not Available to Industry
How to cite: IV-CTA was a gift from Chad Cowan & Kiran Musunuru (Addgene plasmid # 43759 ; http://n2t.net/addgene:43759 ; RRID:Addgene_43759)
