[The description below was written by a language model from this plasmid's Addgene catalogue record.]
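Description:
IV-CTA is a small bacterial cloning plasmid built on the commercial pCRII-TOPO backbone (about 4.0 kb without insert), into which a 279 bp synthetic fragment was introduced by TOPO cloning. It is a high-copy plasmid maintained in E. coli, and the backbone confers resistance to both ampicillin and kanamycin, so either or both drugs can be used for selection. No feature table accompanies the record. The listed sequencing primers (T7 on the 5′ side and M13 reverse on the 3′ side) indicate that the insert sits in the standard TOPO cloning site flanked by those priming sites. There is no indication of a mammalian promoter, reporter or expression cassette, and the vector type is given simply as bacterial cloning, so the plasmid acts as a storage and amplification vehicle for its insert rather than as an expression construct.

The insert is described only by its name and as synthetic, and the record does not state its composition explicitly. The associated publication describes a TALEN genome-editing system for generating human stem cell-based disease models. In that context the name suggests a library component for TALE repeat array assembly: "IV" may indicate a position in the array, and "CTA" the three DNA bases recognised by the encoded repeats. The 279 bp size is broadly compatible with a short multi-repeat module. This reading is an inference from the name and publication title rather than a recorded fact. On that basis, the plasmid would be used alongside sibling modules as a source of pre-made repeat blocks for assembling custom TALENs in a separate destination or expression vector.
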