>Addgene plasmid #43759 | IV-CTA | depositor partial sequence | sequence record 59024 | IV-CTA sequence 279 bps
CGTCTCGACTCACCCCAGAGCAGGTCGTGGCGATCGCAAGCCACGACGGAGGAAAGCAAGCCTTGGAAAC
AGTACAGAGGCTGTTGCCTGTGCTGTGCCAAGCGCACGGCCTCACCCCAGAGCAGGTCGTGGCCATTGCC
TCGAATGGAGGGGGCAAACAGGCGTTGGAAACCGTACAACGATTGCTGCCGGTGCTGTGCCAAGCGCACG
GATTAACCCCAGAGCAGGTCGTGGCAATCGCCTCCAACATTGGCGGGAGACCCGCACTGGAGAGAGACG
