>Addgene plasmid #43759 | IV-CTA | addgene partial sequence | sequence record 62346 | M13-pUC-rev
GATTACGCCAAGCTATTTAGGTGACACTATAGAATACTCAAGCTATGCATCAAGCTTGGTACCGAGCTCG
GATCCACTAGTAACGGCCGCCAGTGTGCTGGAATTCGCCCTTAAGTATCTTTCCTGTGCCCACGTCTCTC
TCCAGTGCGGGTCTCCCGCCAATGTTGGAGGCGATTGCCACGACCTGCTCTGGGGTTAATCCGTGCGCTT
GGCACAGCACCGGCAGCAATCGTTGTACGGTTTCCAACGCCTGTTTGCCCCCTCCATTCGAGGCAATGGC
CACGACCTGCTCTGGGGTGAGGCCGTGCGCTTGGCACAGCACAGGCAACAGCCTCTGTACTGTTTCCAAG
GCTTGCTTTCCTCCGTCGTGGCTTGCGATCGCCACGACCTGCTCTGGGGTGAGTCGAGACGCGCTAGGAC
GGCATCTATATAAGGGCGAATTCTGCAGATATCCATCACACTGGCGGCCGCTCGAGCATGCATCTAGAGG
GCCCAATTCGCCCTATAGTGAGTCGTATTACAATTCACTGGCCGTCGTTTTACAACGTCGTGACTGGGAA
AACCCTGGCGTTACCCAACTTAATCGCCTTGCAGCACATCCCCCTTTCGCCAGCTGGCGTAATAGCGAAG
AGGCCCGCACCGATCGCCCTTCCCAACAGTTGCGCAGCCTGAATGGCGAATGG
[124 nt withheld, positions 684-807]
CGCCGGCTT
